Addgene plasmid #99753: pHI-Smed-NF-YB
Purpose: Expresses S. meditearranea NF-YB
Depositing lab: Phillip Newmark. Depositing organization: University of Illinois at Urbana-Champaign. Publication: NF-YB Regulates Spermatogonial Stem Cell Self-Renewal and Proliferation in the Planarian Schmidtea mediterranea. Iyer H, Collins JJ 3rd, Newmark PA. PLoS Genet. 2016 Jun 15;12(6):e1006109. doi: 10.1371/journal.pgen.1006109. eCollection 2016 Jun. PGENETICS-D-15-01162 PubMed 27304889.
Backbone
  Vector backbone: pJC53.2
  Vector type: Bacterial Expression
Growth in bacteria
  Bacterial resistance: Kanamycin, 50 μg/mL
  Growth temperature: 37°C
  Growth strain: DH5alpha
  Copy number: Unknown
Gene/Insert
  Gene/Insert name: NF-YB
  Cloning method: Restriction Enzyme; 5′ cloning site unknown (unknown if destroyed); 3′ cloning site unknown (unknown if destroyed)
Terms and licenses: Academic/Nonprofit Terms; Industry Terms: Not Available to Industry
Depositor comments: Addgene Note: These plasmids were generated for in vitro transcription and may not be suitable for overexpression studies. The inserts were amplified from cDNA and may differ from NCBI reference sequences.
How to cite: pHI-Smed-NF-YB was a gift from Phillip Newmark (Addgene plasmid # 99753 ; http://n2t.net/addgene:99753 ; RRID:Addgene_99753)
