[The description below was written by a language model from this plasmid's Addgene catalogue record and pLannotate feature annotations shown in this document.]
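Description:
pHI-Smed-NF-YB is a small bacterial plasmid (about 3.9 kb) built on the pJC53.2 backbone that carries a cDNA-derived insert for NF-YB from the planarian Schmidtea mediterranea. It is maintained in E. coli through a high-copy ColE1/pUC-type origin. The catalogue lists kanamycin as the selection, consistent with the annotated neo (nptII) coding sequence. The feature table also shows an intact β-lactamase (AmpR) gene immediately downstream, along with fragments of an M13 origin and of Tn5 transposase sequence, which probably came in with the kanamycin cassette.

The insert sits between two opposing sets of bacteriophage promoters. T7 and SP6 promoters face in from one side, and T3 and T7 promoters face in from the other. Each end is bounded by an outward-lying T7 terminator. This layout allows strand-specific transcripts to be made with SP6 or T3 polymerase. T7 polymerase reads both strands, so it can produce complementary RNAs for double-stranded RNA. The automated annotation labels part of the insert as a fragment of yeast HAP3. HAP3 is the CCAAT-binding factor subunit homologous to NF-YB, so this match supports the stated insert identity rather than indicating a yeast gene. The cloning sites are not recorded.

Although catalogued as a bacterial expression vector that "expresses" NF-YB, the repository notes that these plasmids were generated for in vitro transcription and may not suit overexpression work. It also notes that the cDNA-amplified insert may differ from reference sequences. The associated study concerns NF-YB in planarian spermatogonial stem cell self-renewal and proliferation. The construct is therefore best regarded as a template for RNA synthesis, such as riboprobes or dsRNA.
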