Features (pLannotate 1.2.2; 13 found; start..end, strand, type, name):
      1..48      -  terminator     T7 terminator: transcription terminator for bacteriophage T7 RNA polymerase
     62..80      +  promoter       T7 promoter: promoter for bacteriophage T7 RNA polymerase
     84..102     +  promoter       SP6 promoter: promoter for bacteriophage SP6 RNA polymerase
    192..494     +  CDS            HAP3 (fragment): HAP3_YEAST - Experimental evidence at protein level: Swiss-Prot protein existence level 1. Acts a component of the CCAT-binding factor, which is a transcriptional activator and binds to the upstream activation site (UAS2) of the CYC1 gene and other genes involved in mitochondrial electron transport and activates their expression. Recognizes the sequence 5'-CCAAT-3'. From Saccharomyces cerevisiae (strain ATCC 204508 / S288c) (Baker's yeast).
    752..770     -  promoter       T3 promoter: promoter for bacteriophage T3 RNA polymerase
    774..792     -  promoter       T7 promoter: promoter for bacteriophage T7 RNA polymerase
    806..853     +  terminator     T7 terminator: transcription terminator for bacteriophage T7 RNA polymerase
    860..926     +  rep_origin     M13 ori (fragment): M13 bacteriophage origin of replication; arrow indicates direction of (+) strand synthesis
    929..1228    +  CDS            tnpA (fragment): TN5P_ECOLX - Also known as tnp. Experimental evidence at protein level: Swiss-Prot protein existence level 1. Mediates transposition of transposon Tn5 by a 'cut and paste' mechanism. First, the monomeric transposase binds the 19 bp inverted DNA repeats flanking the transposon. Then, dimerization of the DNA- bound transposase creates a synaptic DNA complex. After nicking of the first DNA strand, excision of the transposon proceeds through a series of intermediates. The transposase then mediates the insertion of the transposon at a new site by strand transfer. The activity of the wild- type tran
   1260..2051    +  CDS            neo: KKA2_KLEPN - Also known as kan, nptII. Experimental evidence at protein level: Swiss-Prot protein existence level 1. Resistance to kanamycin, neomycin, paromomycin, ribostamycin, butirosin and gentamicin B. From Klebsiella pneumoniae.
   2055..2071    +  promoter       AmpR promoter (fragment): bla
   2072..2932    +  CDS            AmpR: β-lactamase; bla; confers resistance to ampicillin, carbenicillin, and related antibiotics
   3103..3691    +  rep_origin     ori: high-copy-number ColE1/pMB1/pBR322/pUC origin of replication
>Addgene plasmid #99753 | pHI-Smed-NF-YB | addgene full sequence | sequence record 193906 | Addgene NGS Result
CAAAAAACCCCTCAAGACCCGTTTAGAGGCCCCAAGGGGTTATGCTAGGCGCGCCGGATCCTAATACGAC
TCACTATAGGGAGATTTAGGTGACACTATAGAAGTGACCTTTGGACGATAACATGAATACTTTTCTTGAG
CCTCTTTGTTCAGCTTCATACAAAGCTTGCGATATAGATGGAAATGATTGTTTGAAAGATCAGGACAGAT
TCCTGCCGATTTGCAACGTTTCGAAAATAATGAAAAAGGATCTTCCGTTCAGTGCAAAGATAGCCAAGGA
TGCTAAACAGTGCGTTCAAGAATGCGCATCGGAATTCATCAGCTTTGTGAGCAGCGAAGCAGCAGAAATC
TGTCAAAATGACAAAAGGAAAACAATTAATGGAGAAGATATTTTGCAAGCTTTTGCCAATTTGGGATTTG
ATAATTACGTGGAGACCTTGCAGAACTTTTTGCAAACTTATAGAGAGGCAAATAAATTTGAAAATGATAT
CATTGACCTGGGCAACAATAATAATGCGCAAGGCAGGCCTTGGTCAATGGCGCCAGTAAACTCAAACTCG
TCATCAGAACTGAATATCAAACTGAACATGCCTCATCTGCTTTCCATGCTCCCGTTGACCGACCTCACCT
CGAGCAATCTGAATTTGGAAAATCTTCTTCGTGATTCAGATTTCCAAAGAGCAGTTTTGAATCACTTGAA
GAAATCATCAACCGATGAAGACTCCTTTAATATGGATGAAGCAAAGGTCTCCCTTTAGTGAGGGTTAATT
CTCCCTATAGTGAGTCGTATTAGGATCCGGCGCGCCTAGCATAACCCCTTGGGGCCTCTAAACGGGTCTT
GAGGGGTTTTTTGACGCGTCGATTTCGGCCTATTGGTTAAAAAATGAGCTGATTTAACAAAAATTTAACG
CGAATTTTAACAAAATTCAGGGCGCAAGGGCTGCTAAAGGAAGCGGAACACGTAGAAAGCCAGTCCGCAG
AAACGGTGCTGACCCCGGATGAATGTCAGCTACTGGGCTATCTGGACAAGGGAAAACGCAAGCGCAAAGA
GAAAGCAGGTAGCTTGCAGTGGGCTTACATGGCGATAGCTAGACTGGGCGGTTTTATGGACAGCAAGCGA
ACCGGAATTGCCAGCTGGGGCGCCCTCTGGTAAGGTTGGGAAGCCCTGCAAAGTAAACTGGATGGCTTTC
TTGCCGCCAATGATCTGATGGCGCAGGGGATCAAGATCTGATCAAGAGACAGGATGAGGATCGTTTCGCA
TGATTGAACAAGATGGATTGCACGCAGGTTCTCCGGCCGCTTGGGTGGAGAGGCTATTCGGCTATGACTG
GGCACAACAGACAATCGGCTGCTCTGATGCCGCCGTGTTCCGGCTGTCAGCGCAGGGGCGCCCGGTTCTT
TTTGTCAAGACCGACCTGTCCGGTGCCCTGAATGAACTGCAGGACGAGGCAGCGCGGCTATCGTGGCTGG
CCACGACGGGCGTTCCTTGCGCAGCTGTGCTCGACGTTGTCACTGAAGCGGGAAGGGACTGGCTGCTATT
GGGCGAAGTGCCGGGGCAGGATCTCCTGTCATCCCACCTTGCTCCTGCCGAGAAAGTATCCATCATGGCT
GATGCAATGCGGCGGCTGCATACGCTTGATCCGGCTACCTGCCCATTCGACCACCAAGCGAAACATCGCA
TCGAGCGAGCACGTACTCGGATGGAAGCCGGTCTTGTCGATCAGGATGATCTGGACGAAGAGCATCAGGG
GCTCGCGCCAGCCGAACTGTTCGCCAGGCTCAAGGCGCGCATGCCCGACGGCGAGGATCTCGTCGTGACC
CATGGCGATGCCTGCTTGCCGAATATCATGGTGGAAAATGGCCGCTTTTCTGGATTCATCGACTGTGGCC
GGCTGGGTGTGGCGGACCGCTATCAGGACATAGCGTTGGCTACCCGTGATATTGCTGAAGAGCTTGGCGG
CGAATGGGCTGACCGCTTCCTCGTGCTTTACGGTATCGCCGCTCCCGATTCGCAGCGCATCGCCTTCTAT
CGCCTTCTTGACGAGTTCTTCTGAATTGAAAAAGGAAGAGTATGAGTATTCAACATTTCCGTGTCGCCCT
TATTCCCTTTTTTGCGGCATTTTGCCTTCCTGTTTTTGCTCACCCAGAAACGCTGGTGAAAGTAAAAGAT
GCTGAAGATCAGTTGGGTGCACGAGTGGGTTACATCGAACTGGATCTCAACAGCGGTAAGATCCTTGAGA
GTTTTCGCCCCGAAGAACGTTTTCCAATGATGAGCACTTTTAAAGTTCTGCTATGTGGCGCGGTATTATC
CCGTATTGACGCCGGGCAAGAGCAACTCGGTCGCCGCATACACTATTCTCAGAATGACTTGGTTGAGTAC
TCACCAGTCACAGAAAAGCATCTTACGGATGGCATGACAGTAAGAGAATTATGCAGTGCTGCCATAACCA
TGAGTGATAACACTGCGGCCAACTTACTTCTGACAACGATCGGAGGACCGAAGGAGCTAACCGCTTTTTT
GCACAACATGGGGGATCATGTAACTCGCCTTGATCGTTGGGAACCGGAGCTGAATGAAGCCATACCAAAC
GACGAGCGTGACACCACGATGCCTGTAGCAATGGCAACAACGTTGCGCAAACTATTAACTGGCGAACTAC
TTACTCTAGCTTCCCGGCAACAATTAATAGACTGGATGGAGGCGGATAAAGTTGCAGGACCACTTCTGCG
CTCGGCCCTTCCGGCTGGCTGGTTTATTGCTGATAAATCTGGAGCCGGTGAGCGTGGGTCTCGCGGTATC
ATTGCAGCACTGGGGCCAGATGGTAAGCCCTCCCGTATCGTAGTTATCTACACGACGGGGAGCCAGGCAA
CTATGGATGAACGAAATAGACAGATCGCTGAGATAGGTGCCTCACTGATTAAGCATTGGTAACTGTCAGA
CCAAGTTTACTCATATATACTTTAGATTGATTTAAAACTTCATTTTTAATTTAAAAGGATCTAGGTGAAG
ATCCTTTTTGATAATCTCATGACCAAAATCCCTTAACGTGAGTTTTCGTTCCACTGAGCGTCAGACCCCG
TAGAAAAGATCAAAGGATCTTCTTGAGATCCTTTTTTTCTGCGCGTAATCTGCTGCTTGCAAACAAAAAA
ACCACCGCTACCAGCGGTGGTTTGTTTGCCGGATCAAGAGCTACCAACTCTTTTTCCGAAGGTAACTGGC
TTCAGCAGAGCGCAGATACCAAATACTGTTCTTCTAGTGTAGCCGTAGTTAGGCCACCACTTCAAGAACT
CTGTAGCACCGCCTACATACCTCGCTCTGCTAATCCTGTTACCAGTGGCTGCTGCCAGTGGCGATAAGTC
GTGTCTTACCGGGTTGGACTCAAGACGATAGTTACCGGATAAGGCGCAGCGGTCGGGCTGAACGGGGGGT
TCGTGCACACAGCCCAGCTTGGAGCGAACGACCTACACCGAACTGAGATACCTACAGCGTGAGCTATGAG
AAAGCGCCACGCTTCCCGAAGGGAGAAAGGCGGACAGGTATCCGGTAAGCGGCAGGGTCGGAACAGGAGA
GCGCACGAGGGAGCTTCCAGGGGGAAACGCCTGGTATCTTTATAGTCCTGTCGGGTTTCGCCACCTCTGA
CTTGAGCGTCGATTTTTGTGATGCTCGTCAGGGGGGCGGAGCCTATGGAAAAACGCCAGCAACGCGGCCT
TTTTACGGTTCCTGGCCTTTTGCTGGCCTTTTGCTCACATGTTCTTTCCTGCGTTATCCCCTGATTCTGT
GGATAACCGTATTACCGCCTTTGAGTGAGCTGATACCGCTCGCCGCAGCCGAACGACCGAGCGCAGCGAG
TCAGTGAGCGAGGAAGCACGCGT
